Addgene plasmid #37873: MSCV-C 11E6
Depositing lab: Karl Munger. Depositing organization: Brigham and Women's Hospital. Publication: Interpreting cancer genomes using systematic host network perturbations by tumour virus proteins. Rozenblatt-Rosen O, Deo RC, Padi M, Adelmant G, Calderwood MA, Rolland T, Grace M, Dricot A, Askenazi M, Tavares M, Pevzner SJ, Abderazzaq F, Byrdsong D, Carvunis AR, Chen AA, Cheng J, Correll M, Duarte M, Fan C, Feltkamp MC, Ficarro SB, Franchi R, Garg BK, Gulbahce N, Hao T, Holthaus AM, James R, Korkhin A, Litovchick L, Mar JC, Pak TR, Rabello S, Rubio R, Shen Y, Singh S, Spangle JM, Tasan M, Wanamaker S, Webber JT, Roecklein-Canfield J, Johannsen E, Barabasi AL, Beroukhim R, Kieff E, Cusick ME, Hill DE, Munger K, Marto JA, Quackenbush J, Roth FP, DeCaprio JA, Vidal M. Nature. 2012 Jul 26;487(7408):491-5. 10.1038/nature11288 PubMed 22810586.
Backbone
  Vector backbone: MSCV-C FLAGHA
  Backbone size w/o insert (bp): 8162
  Total vector size (bp): 7112
  Vector type: Mammalian Expression, Retroviral
  Selectable markers: Puromycin
Growth in bacteria
  Bacterial resistance: Ampicillin, 100 μg/mL
  Growth temperature: 37°C
  Growth strain: DH5alpha
  Copy number: Low Copy
Gene/Insert
  Gene/Insert name: HPV 11 E6
  Species: HPV
  Insert size (bp): 450
  GenBank ID: FN870475.1 P04019.1
  Promoter: PKG
  Tag / fusion protein: Flag (C terminal on backbone); HA (C terminal on backbone)
  Cloning method: Gateway Cloning
  Sequencing primers: 5′ LXSN 5'; 3′ MSCV-C seq. rev.
Resource information
  A portion of this plasmid was derived from a plasmid made by: Y. Jacob lab
Terms and licenses: Academic/Nonprofit Terms; Industry Terms: Not Available to Industry
How to cite: MSCV-C 11E6 was a gift from Karl Munger (Addgene plasmid # 37873 ; http://n2t.net/addgene:37873 ; RRID:Addgene_37873)
