[The description below was written by a language model from this plasmid's Addgene catalogue record.]
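Description:
MSCV-C 11E6 is a retroviral mammalian expression plasmid built on the MSCV-C FLAGHA backbone, a murine stem cell virus–derived vector designed for packaging into retroviral particles and stable integration into target cells. In bacteria it is maintained as a low-copy plasmid under ampicillin selection, and transduced mammalian cells can be selected with puromycin. No feature table accompanies the record, so the replication origin, LTRs and packaging signal are not individually documented here, although such elements are expected in a vector of this type.

The insert is the E6 open reading frame of human papillomavirus type 11, a low-risk HPV type, about 450 bp long and introduced by Gateway recombination. The backbone supplies tandem FLAG and HA epitope tags at the C terminus of the protein, an arrangement suited to sequential (tandem) affinity purification and to detection with standard tag antibodies. The record lists the promoter as "PKG", which probably refers to the phosphoglycerate kinase (PGK) promoter. In MSCV-style vectors this promoter commonly drives the puromycin marker while the 5′ LTR drives the insert, but the record does not specify which cassette it controls. The recorded total size (7,112 bp) is smaller than the stated backbone size (8,162 bp), which is consistent with loss of a Gateway destination cassette upon recombination, though the record does not explain the difference.

The associated publication concerns systematic mapping of host network perturbations by tumour virus proteins. This suggests the construct was used for stable expression of tagged viral E6 in human cells to identify interacting host proteins and downstream effects.
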