>Addgene plasmid #37873 | MSCV-C 11E6 | depositor partial sequence | sequence record 47517 | Tag and insert
TATAGGGAGACCCAAGCTGGCTAGTTAAGCTATCAACAAGTTTGTACAAAAAAGTTGGCATGGAAAGTAA
AGATGCCTCCACGTCTGCAACATCTATAGACCAGTTGTGCAAGACGTTTAATCTTTCTTTGCACACTCTG
CAAATTCAGTGCGTGTTTTGCAGGAATGCACTGACCACCGCAGAGATATATGCATATGCCTATAAGAACC
TAAAGGTTGTGTGGCGAGACAACTTTCCCTTTGCAGCGTGTGCCTGTTGCTTAGAACTGCAAGGGAAAAT
TAACCAATATAGACACTTTAATTATGCTGCATATGCACCTACAGTAGAAGAAGAAACCAATGAAGATATT
TTAAAAGTGTTAATTCGTTGTTACCTGTGTCACAAGCCGTTGTGTGAAATAGAAAAACTAAAGCACATAT
TGGGAAAGGCACGCTTCATAAAACTAAATAACCAGTGGAAGGGTCGTTGCTTACACTGCTGGACAACATG
CATGGAAGACTTGTTACCCTCAACTTTCTTGTACAAAGTGGTTGATCTAGAGGGCCCGCGGTTCGAACTC
GAGGACTACAAGGACGACGATGACAAGTCGGCCGCTGGAGGATACCCCTACGACGTGCCCGACTACGCCT
AG
