>Addgene plasmid #37873 | MSCV-C 11E6 | addgene partial sequence | sequence record 49979 | MSCV-Rev 5'-CAGCGGGGCTGCTAAAGCGCATGC-3'
TTCTAGGCGTAGTCGGGCACGTCGTAGGGGTATCCTCCAGCGGCCGACTTGTCATCGTCGTCCTTGTAGT
CCTCGAGTTCGAACCGCGGGCCCTCTAGATCAACCACTTTGTACAAGAAAGTTGAGGGTAACAAGTCTTC
CATGCATGTTGTCCAGCAGTGTAAGCAACGACCCTTCCACTGGTTATTTAGTTTTATGAAGCGTGCCTTT
CCCAATATGTGCTTTAGTTTTTCTATTTCACACAACGGCTTGTGACACAGGTAACAACGAATTAACACTT
TTAAAATATCTTCATTGGTTTCTTCTTCTACTGTAGGTGCATATGCAGCATAATTAAAGTGTCTATATTG
GTTAATTTTCCCTTGCAGTTCTAAGCAACAGGCACACGCTGCAAAGGGAAAGTTGTCTCGCCACACAACC
TTTAGGTTCTTATAGGCATATGCATATATCTCTGCGGTGGTCAGTGCATTCCTGCAAAACACGCACTGAA
TTTGCAGAGTGTGCAAAGAAAGATTAAACGTCTTGCACAACTGGTCTATAGATGTTGCAGACGTGGAGGC
ATCTTTACTTTCCATGCCAACTTTTTTGTACAAACTTGTTGATAGCTNAACTAGCCAGCTTGGGTCTCCC
TATA
